>Addgene plasmid #162645 | pcDNA4/TO-2xStrep-UL32 C502A | addgene full sequence | sequence record 320336 | Addgene NGS Result
ACGGATCGGGAGATCTCCCGATCCCCTATGGTGCACTCTCAGTACAATCTGCTCTGATGCCGCATAGTTA
AGCCAGTATCTGCTCCCTGCTTGTGTGTTGGAGGTCGCTGAGTAGTGCGCGAGCAAAATTTAAGCTACAA
CAAGGCAAGGCTTGACCGACAATTGCATGAAGAATCTGCTTAGGGTTAGGCGTTTTGCGCTGCTTCGCGA
TGTACGGGCCAGATATACGCGTTGACATTGATTATTGACTAGTTATTAATAGTAATCAATTACGGGGTCA
TTAGTTCATAGCCCATATATGGAGTTCCGCGTTACATAACTTACGGTAAATGGCCCGCCTGGCTGACCGC
CCAACGACCCCCGCCCATTGACGTCAATAATGACGTATGTTCCCATAGTAACGCCAATAGGGACTTTCCA
TTGACGTCAATGGGTGGAGTATTTACGGTAAACTGCCCACTTGGCAGTACATCAAGTGTATCATATGCCA
AGTACGCCCCCTATTGACGTCAATGACGGTAAATGGCCCGCCTGGCATTATGCCCAGTACATGACCTTAT
GGGACTTTCCTACTTGGCAGTACATCTACGTATTAGTCATCGCTATTACCATGGTGATGCGGTTTTGGCA
GTACATCAATGGGCGTGGATAGCGGTTTGACTCACGGGGATTTCCAAGTCTCCACCCCATTGACGTCAAT
GGGAGTTTGTTTTGGCACCAAAATCAACGGGACTTTCCAAAATGTCGTAACAACTCCGCCCCATTGACGC
AAATGGGCGGTAGGCGTGTACGGTGGGAGGTCTATATAAGCAGAGCTCTCCCTATCAGTGATAGAGATCT
CCCTATCAGTGATAGAGATCGTCGACGAGCTCGTTTAGTGAACCGTCAGATCGCCTGGAGACGCCATCCA
CGCTGTTTTGACCTCCATAGAAGACACCGGGACCGATCCAGCCTCCGGACTCTAGCGTTTAAACTTAAGC
TTACCAATGTGGAGCCACCCCCAGTTCGAGAAGGGCGGCGGCAGCGGCGGCGGCAGCGGCGGCGGCAGCT
GGAGCCACCCCCAGTTCGAGAAGGGGGCGGCCATGGCAACTTCGCCCCCCGGGGTCCTGGCGAGCGTCGC
GGTGTGCGAAGAGTCCCCCGGCAGCAGCTGGAAGGCGGGGGCGTTCGAGCGCGCGTATGTGGCCTTCGAT
CCCAGCCTCCTGGCTCTTAACGAGGCTCTCTGCGCCGAGCTCCTGGCGGCCAGTCACGTGATAGGTGTGC
CGCCCGTCGGTACGCTCGACGAGGACGTCGCCGCCGACGTGGTCACCGCCCCCTCAAGGGCCCGCGGGGG
GGCGGGCGACGGAGGGGGTTCGGGCGGGCGCGGAGGACCCCGCAACCCGCCCCCGGATCCCTGTGGGGAG
GGGCTTTTGGACACCGGGCCCTTTTCCGCGGCGGCCATCGACACCTTCGCGCTGGACCGGCCCTGTCTGG
TCTGCCGCACCATCGAGCTGTACAAGCAAACCTACCGCCTCTCGCCCCAGTGGGTGGCCGATTACGCGTT
TCTCTGTGCCAAATGCCTGGGGGCGCCCCACTGCGCCGCTAGCATCTTCGTGGCCGCGTTCGAGTTTGTG
TACGTCATGGACCGCCACTTTCTGCGCACCAAGAAGGCGACCCTGGTCGGCTCCTTCGCACGCTTTGCCC
TCACCATAAACGACATCCACCGGCACTTTTTTCTCCACTGCTGCTTCCGTACCGACGGCGGGGTGCCCGG
GCGGCATGCCCAGAAGCAACCCAAGCCCTCGCCCTCCCCGGGAGCCGCCAAGGTGCAGTACTCCAACTAC
TCGTTCCTGGCGCAGTCTGCCACCCGGGCCCTCATCGGAACCTTGGCCTCCGGGGGCGAGGAGGGGGCGG
GGTCGGCGGCGGGATCCGGCACGCAGCCGTCGCTCACCACCGCGCTGATGAACTGGAAGGATTGCGCCCG
TCTCCTGGACTGCACGGAGGGTCGGCGCGGGGGCGGGGACAGCTGCTGTACGCGCGCCGCCGCTCGCAAC
GGGGAATTCGAGACGGTCGCCGGGGACCGCGAGCCGGAGGAGTCGCCGGATACGTGGGCGTACGCGGATC
TGGTCCTGCTGCTCCTCGCCGGCACCCCCGCCGTCTGGGAGTCGGGGCCCCAGCTGCGCGCTGCCGCGGA
GGCCCGTCGCGCCACGGTCCGCCAGTCCTGGGAAGCGCATCGCGGGGCACGCACGCGCGACGTGGCTCCG
CGCTTTGCGCAGTTTACCGAACCCGATGCCCAGCCCGACCTCGACCTGGGCCCTCTGATGGCCACCGTGC
TGAAACACGGCCGGGGGCGCGGGCGCACCGGCGGAGAATGCCTGCTGTGTAACCTGTTACTGGTGCGGGC
TTACTGGCTGGCCCTGCGTAGACTCCGGGCCTCCGTGGTCCGCTACTCGGAAAACAACACGAGCCTCTTC
GACTGTATCGTACCCGTCGTCGACCAGCTCGAGGCGGACCCCGAGACGCAGCCCGGGGACGGGGGCCGGT
TTGTGAGCCTGCTGCGGGCCGCGGGGCCCGAGGCCATCTTTAAGCACATGTTCTGTGACCCCATGGCCGC
CATCACGGAGATGGAGGTTGACCCCTGGGTTCTGTTCGGCCATCCCCCCGCCACCCATCCCGACGAGCTG
CTGCTCCACAAGGCCAAGCTGGCCTGCGGGAACGAGTTCGAGGGGCGTGTCTGCATAGCGTTGCGTGCCC
TCATCTACACCTTCAAGACGTATCAGGTATTTGTACCAAAGCCCACCGCGCTCGCCACATTTGTCCGTGA
GGCGGGCGCGCTGCTTAGACGCCACTCGATCTCGCTCCTGTCCCTGGAGCACACCCTGTGTACCTATGTA
TGATCGAGTCTAGAGGGCCCGTTTAAACCCGCTGATCAGCCTCGACTGTGCCTTCTAGTTGCCAGCCATC
TGTTGTTTGCCCCTCCCCCGTGCCTTCCTTGACCCTGGAAGGTGCCACTCCCACTGTCCTTTCCTAATAA
AATGAGGAAATTGCATCGCATTGTCTGAGTAGGTGTCATTCTATTCTGGGGGGTGGGGTGGGGCAGGACA
GCAAGGGGGAGGATTGGGAAGACAATAGCAGGCATGCTGGGGATGCGGTGGGCTCTATGGCTTCTGAGGC
GGAAAGAACCAGCTGGGGCTCTAGGGGGTATCCCC
[124 nt withheld, positions 3186-3309]
C
[91 nt withheld, positions 3311-3401]
A
[49 nt withheld, positions 3403-3451]
CCTTTGACGTTGGAGTCCACGTTCTTT
[37 nt withheld, positions 3479-3515]
ACCCTATCTCGGTCTATTCTTTTGATTTATAAGGGATTTTGCCGATTTCGGCCTATTGGTTAAAAAATGA
GCTGATTTAACAAAAATTTAACGCGAATTAATTCTGTGGAATGTGTGTCAGTTAGGGTGTGGAAAGTCCC
CAGGCTCCCCAGCAGGCAGAAGTATGCAAAGCATGCATCTCAATTAGTCAGCAACCAGGTGTGGAAAGTC
CCCAGGCTCCCCAGCAGGCAGAAGTATGCAAAGCATGCATCTCAATTAGTCAGCAACCATAGTCCCGCCC
CTAACTCCGCCCATCCCGCCCCTAACTCCGCCCAGTTCCGCCCATTCTCCGCCCCATGGCTGACTAATTT
TTTTTATTTATGCAGAGGCCGAGGCCGCCTCTGCCTCTGAGCTATTCCAGAAGTAGTGAGGAGGCTTTTT
TGGAGGCCTAGGCTTTTGCAAAAAGCTCCCGGGAGCTTGTATATCCATTTTCGGATCTGATCAGCACGTG
TTGACAATTAATCATCGGCATAGTATATCGGCATAGTATAATACGACAAGGTGAGGAACTAAACCATGGC
CAAGTTGACCAGTGCCGTTCCGGTGCTCACCGCGCGCGACGTCGCCGGAGCGGTCGAGTTCTGGACCGAC
CGGCTCGGGTTCTCCCGGGACTTCGTGGAGGACGACTTCGCCGGTGTGGTCCGGGACGACGTGACCCTGT
TCATCAGCGCGGTCCAGGACCAGGTGGTGCCGGACAACACCCTGGCCTGGGTGTGGGTGCGCGGCCTGGA
CGAGCTGTACGCCGAGTGGTCGGAGGTCGTGTCCACGAACTTCCGGGACGCCTCCGGGCCGGCCATGACC
GAGATCGGCGAGCAGCCGTGGGGGCGGGAGTTCGCCCTGCGCGACCCGGCCGGCAACTGCGTGCACTTCG
TGGCCGAGGAGCAGGACTGACACGTGCTACGAGATTTCGATTCCACCGCCGCCTTCTATGAAAGGTTGGG
CTTCGGAATCGTTTTCCGGGACGCCGGCTGGATGATCCTCCAGCGCGGGGATCTCATGCTGGAGTTCTTC
GCCCACCCCAACTTGTTTATTGCAGCTTATAATGGTTACAAATAAAGCAATAGCATCACAAATTTCACAA
ATAAAGCATTTTTTTCACTGCATTCTAGTTGTGGTTTGTCCAAACTCATCAATGTATCTTATCATGTCTG
TATACCGTCGACCTCTAGCTAGAGCTTGGCGTAATCATGGTCATAGCTGTTTCCTGTGTGAAATTGTTAT
CCGCTCACAATTCCACACAACATACGAGCCGGAAGCATAAAGTGTAAAGCCTGGGGTGCCTAATGAGTGA
GCTAACTCACATTAATTGCGTTGCGCTCACTGCCCGCTTTCCAGTCGGGAAACCTGTCGTGCCAGCTGCA
TTAATGAATCGGCCAACGCGCGGGGAGAGGCGGTTTGCGTATTGGGCGCTCTTCCGCTTCCTCGCTCACT
GACTCGCTGCGCTCGGTCGTTCGGCTGCGGCGAGCGGTATCAGCTCACTCAAAGGCGGTAATACGGTTAT
CCACAGAATCAGGGGATAACGCAGGAAAGAACATGTGAGCAAAAGGCCAGCAAAAGGCCAGGAACCGTAA
AAAGGCCGCGTTGCTGGCGTTTTTCCATAGGCTCCGCCCCCCTGACGAGCATCACAAAAATCGACGCTCA
AGTCAGAGGTGGCGAAACCCGACAGGACTATAAAGATACCAGGCGTTTCCCCCTGGAAGCTCCCTCGTGC
GCTCTCCTGTTCCGACCCTGCCGCTTACCGGATACCTGTCCGCCTTTCTCCCTTCGGGAAGCGTGGCGCT
TTCTCATAGCTCACGCTGTAGGTATCTCAGTTCGGTGTAGGTCGTTCGCTCCAAGCTGGGCTGTGTGCAC
GAACCCCCCGTTCAGCCCGACCGCTGCGCCTTATCCGGTAACTATCGTCTTGAGTCCAACCCGGTAAGAC
ACGACTTATCGCCACTGGCAGCAGCCACTGGTAACAGGATTAGCAGAGCGAGGTATGTAGGCGGTGCTAC
AGAGTTCTTGAAGTGGTGGCCTAACTACGGCTACACTAGAAGAACAGTATTTGGTATCTGCGCTCTGCTG
AAGCCAGTTACCTTCGGAAAAAGAGTTGGTAGCTCTTGATCCGGCAAACAAACCACCGCTGGTAGCGGTG
GTTTTTTTGTTTGCAAGCAGCAGATTACGCGCAGAAAAAAAGGATCTCAAGAAGATCCTTTGATCTTTTC
TACGGGGTCTGACGCTCAGTGGAACGAAAACTCACGTTAAGGGATTTTGGTCATGAGATTATCAAAAAGG
ATCTTCACCTAGATCCTTTTAAATTAAAAATGAAGTTTTAAATCAATCTAAAGTATATATGAGTAAACTT
GGTCTGACAGTTACCAATGCTTAATCAGTGAGGCACCTATCTCAGCGATCTGTCTATTTCGTTCATCCAT
AGTTGCCTGACTCCCCGTCGTGTAGATAACTACGATACGGGAGGGCTTACCATCTGGCCCCAGTGCTGCA
ATGATACCGCGAGACCCACGCTCACCGGCTCCAGATTTATCAGCAATAAACCAGCCAGCCGGAAGGGCCG
AGCGCAGAAGTGGTCCTGCAACTTTATCCGCCTCCATCCAGTCTATTAATTGTTGCCGGGAAGCTAGAGT
AAGTAGTTCGCCAGTTAATAGTTTGCGCAACGTTGTTGCCATTGCTACAGGCATCGTGGTGTCACGCTCG
TCGTTTGGTATGGCTTCATTCAGCTCCGGTTCCCAACGATCAAGGCGAGTTACATGATCCCCCATGTTGT
GCAAAAAAGCGGTTAGCTCCTTCGGTCCTCCGATCGTTGTCAGAAGTAAGTTGGCCGCAGTGTTATCACT
CATGGTTATGGCAGCACTGCATAATTCTCTTACTGTCATGCCATCCGTAAGATGCTTTTCTGTGACTGGT
GAGTACTCAACCAAGTCATTCTGAGAATAGTGTATGCGGCGACCGAGTTGCTCTTGCCCGGCGTCAATAC
GGGATAATACCGCGCCACATAGCAGAACTTTAAAAGTGCTCATCATTGGAAAACGTTCTTCGGGGCGAAA
ACTCTCAAGGATCTTACCGCTGTTGAGATCCAGTTCGATGTAACCCACTCGTGCACCCAACTGATCTTCA
GCATCTTTTACTTTCACCAGCGTTTCTGGGTGAGCAAAAACAGGAAGGCAAAATGCCGCAAAAAAGGGAA
TAAGGGCGACACGGAAATGTTGAATACTCATACTCTTCCTTTTTCAATATTATTGAAGCATTTATCAGGG
TTATTGTCTCATGAGCGGATACATATTTGAATGTATTTAGAAAAATAAACAAATAGGGGTTCCGCGCACA
TTTCCCCGAAAAGTGCCACCTGACGTCG
Features (pLannotate 1.2.2; 23 found; start..end, strand, type, name):
     27..79      -  misc_feature   bom (fragment): basis of mobility region from pBR322
    234..613     +  enhancer       CMV enhancer: human cytomegalovirus immediate early enhancer
    614..817     +  promoter       CMV promoter: human cytomegalovirus (CMV) immediate early promoter
    819..838     +  promoter       PLtetO-1 promoter (fragment): modified phage lambda PL promoter with tet operator sites (Lutz and Bujard, 1997)
    840..859     +  promoter       PLtetO-1 promoter (fragment): modified phage lambda PL promoter with tet operator sites (Lutz and Bujard, 1997)
    867..900     +  promoter       TRE3GV promoter (fragment): 3rd-generation Tet-responsive promoter that can be activated by binding of Tet-On® 3G, optimized for retroviral and lentiviral vectors
    989..1012    +  CDS            Twin-Strep-tag (fragment): two Strep-Tag®II moieties connected by a linker for enhanced binding to Strep-Tactin®, an engineered form of streptavidin (Schmidt et al., 2013)
   1083..2870    +  CDS            UL32: UL32_HHV11 - Experimental evidence at protein level: Swiss-Prot protein existence level 1. Plays a role in efficient localization of neo-synthesized capsids to nuclear replication compartments, thereby controlling cleavage and packaging of virus genomic DNA. From Human herpesvirus 1 (strain 17) (HHV-1) (Human herpes simplex virus 1).
   2916..3140    +  polyA_signal   bGH poly(A) signal: bovine growth hormone polyadenylation signal
   3144..3165    +  promoter       SV40 promoter (fragment): SV40 enhancer and early promoter
   3186..3614    +  rep_origin     f1 ori (sequence partly withheld): f1 bacteriophage origin of replication; arrow indicates direction of (+) strand synthesis
   3628..3957    +  promoter       SV40 promoter: SV40 enhancer and early promoter
   4005..4052    +  promoter       EM7 promoter: synthetic bacterial promoter&nbsp
   4071..4445    +  CDS            BleoR: antibiotic-binding protein; Sh ble from Streptoalloteichus hindustanus; confers resistance to bleomycin, phleomycin, and Zeocin™
   4455..4580    +  CDS            ble (fragment): BLE_KLEPN - Experimental evidence at protein level: Swiss-Prot protein existence level 1. Binding protein with a strong affinity to the bleomycin family of antibiotics. Binds to CL990; an antimitotic-antibiotic compound. From Klebsiella pneumoniae.
   4575..4696    +  polyA_signal   SV40 poly(A) signal: SV40 polyadenylation signal
   4769..4785    -  protein_bind   lac operator: The lac repressor binds to the lac operator to inhibit transcription in E. coli. This inhibition can be relieved by adding lactose or isopropyl-β-D-thiogalactopyranoside (IPTG). lac repressor encoded by lacI
   4793..4823    -  promoter       lac promoter: promoter for the E. coli lac operon
   4838..4859    -  protein_bind   CAP binding site: CAP binding activates transcription in the presence of cAMP. E. coli catabolite activator protein
   4872..4964    -  CDS            lacI (fragment): lac repressor; lacI; The lac repressor binds to the lac operator to inhibit transcription in E. coli. This inhibition can be relieved by adding lactose or isopropyl-β-D-thiogalactopyranoside (IPTG).
   5147..5735    -  rep_origin     ori: high-copy-number ColE1/pMB1/pBR322/pUC origin of replication
   5906..6766    -  CDS            AmpR: β-lactamase; bla; confers resistance to ampicillin, carbenicillin, and related antibiotics
   6767..6871    -  promoter       AmpR promoter: bla
