[The description below was written by a language model from this plasmid's Addgene catalogue record and pLannotate feature annotations shown in this document.]
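Description:
pcDNA4/TO-2xStrep-UL32 C502A is a mammalian expression plasmid of about 6.9 kb built on the Invitrogen pcDNA4/TO backbone. It is propagated in E. coli through a high-copy ColE1/pUC-type origin with ampicillin selection (AmpR under its own bla promoter), and it also carries an f1 origin for single-stranded DNA production. For selection in mammalian cells, a BleoR (Sh ble) gene conferring Zeocin resistance sits downstream of tandem SV40 early and bacterial EM7 promoters and is terminated by an SV40 polyadenylation signal, so the same marker can function in both eukaryotic and bacterial hosts.

The expression cassette uses the human CMV immediate early enhancer and promoter. It is followed by two short elements that the annotation software matches to tet-operator-containing promoters. These correspond to the tandem tet operator sites characteristic of the "TO" backbone, which make transcription repressible in cells expressing the Tet repressor and inducible with tetracycline or doxycycline. In cells lacking the repressor, expression is constitutive. The open reading frame encodes an N-terminal 2xStrep-Tag II (Twin-Strep-type) affinity tag fused to UL32 from herpes simplex virus 1, followed by the bovine growth hormone polyadenylation signal. UL32 is annotated as helping to localize newly made capsids to nuclear replication compartments, and thereby as supporting cleavage and packaging of viral genomic DNA. This version carries a cysteine-to-alanine substitution at residue 502.

The construct is intended to express the tagged mutant protein in mammalian cells. The Strep tag allows detection or Strep-Tactin affinity purification, and the associated work concerns herpesviral packaging. The record does not state what role the C502 residue was chosen to test.
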