Addgene plasmid #162645: pcDNA4/TO-2xStrep-UL32 C502A
Purpose: Expresses N-terminal 2x-Strep-tagged UL32 C502A in mammalian cells
Depositing lab: Britt Glaunsinger. Depositing organization: University of California, Berkeley. Publication: A pentameric protein ring with novel architecture is required for herpesviral packaging. Didychuk AL, Gates SN, Gardner MR, Strong LM, Martin A, Glaunsinger BA. Elife. 2021 Feb 8;10. pii: 62261. doi: 10.7554/eLife.62261. PubMed 33554858.
Backbone
  Vector backbone: pcDNA4/TO
  Backbone manufacturer: Invitrogen
  Backbone size w/o insert (bp): 5108
  Total vector size (bp): 6899
  Vector type: Mammalian Expression
  Selectable markers: Zeocin
Growth in bacteria
  Bacterial resistance: Ampicillin, 100 μg/mL
  Growth temperature: 37°C
  Growth strain: DH5alpha
  Copy number: High Copy
Gene/Insert
  Gene/Insert name: UL32
  Species: HSV-1
  Insert size (bp): 1791
  Mutation: Amino acid C502 mutated to alanine
  Promoter: CMV
  Tag / fusion protein: N-terminal 2xStrep-Tag II (N terminal on backbone)
  Cloning method: Ligation Independent Cloning
  Sequencing primers: 5′ CGCAAATGGGCGGTAGGCGTG; 3′ ACAGTGGGAGTGGCACCTT
Terms and licenses: Academic/Nonprofit Terms; Industry Terms: Not Available to Industry
How to cite: pcDNA4/TO-2xStrep-UL32 C502A was a gift from Britt Glaunsinger (Addgene plasmid # 162645 ; http://n2t.net/addgene:162645 ; RRID:Addgene_162645)
